Addgene plasmid #15663: pRetrosuper USP28 shRNA-1
Depositing lab: Martin Eilers. Depositing organization: Philipps-Universitaet Marburg. Publication: The ubiquitin-specific protease USP28 is required for MYC stability. Popov N, Wanzel M, Madiredjo M, Zhang D, Beijersbergen R, Bernards R, Moll R, Elledge SJ, Eilers M. Nat Cell Biol. 2007 Jul . 9(7):765-74. 10.1038/ncb1601 PubMed 17558397.
Backbone
  Vector backbone: pRetrosuper
  Backbone size w/o insert (bp): 6400
  Vector type: Mammalian Expression, Retroviral, RNAi
  Selectable markers: Puromycin
Growth in bacteria
  Bacterial resistance: Ampicillin, 100 μg/mL
  Growth temperature: 37°C
  Growth strain: DH5alpha
  Copy number: High Copy
Gene/Insert
  Gene/Insert name: USP28 shRNA (alt name: USP28)
  Species: H. sapiens (human)
  Entrez Gene: USP28
  Cloning method: Restriction Enzyme; 5′ cloning site BglII? (not destroyed); 3′ cloning site HindIII (not destroyed)
  Sequencing primers: 5′ H1
Terms and licenses: Academic/Nonprofit Terms; Industry Terms
Depositor comments: Hairpin targets the sequence: GGAGTGAGATTGAACAAGA.
How to cite: pRetrosuper USP28 shRNA-1 was a gift from Martin Eilers (Addgene plasmid # 15663 ; http://n2t.net/addgene:15663 ; RRID:Addgene_15663)
