[The description below was written by a language model from this plasmid's Addgene catalogue record and pLannotate feature annotations shown in this document.]
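Description:
pRetrosuper USP28 shRNA-1 is a retroviral RNA-interference vector built on the pRetrosuper backbone and designed to knock down human USP28, a ubiquitin-specific protease. The viral portion begins with a 5' LTR and Ψ packaging signal from murine embryonic stem cell virus, followed by a truncated MMLV gag segment lacking its start codon, which helps packaging without producing viral protein. It ends in a U3-deleted, self-inactivating 3' LTR. Because gag, pol and env functions are absent apart from small fragments, infectious particles can only be produced when these are supplied in trans by a packaging cell line. After integration the LTR promoter activity is lost, so expression depends on the internal promoters.

Two internal cassettes lie between the LTRs. The human H1 RNA polymerase III promoter, annotated on the reverse strand relative to the viral genome, drives the short hairpin. The hairpin was cloned by restriction digestion between a site recorded tentatively as BglII and a HindIII site. It is not annotated as a separate feature in the table, but presumably sits just downstream of H1, next to a remnant of the pBluescript multiple cloning site. A mouse PGK promoter drives puromycin N-acetyltransferase, so transduced or transfected mammalian cells can be selected with puromycin.

In bacteria the plasmid replicates from a high-copy ColE1/pUC-type origin and is selected with ampicillin through β-lactamase. The short lac, rop, bom, TcR and env fragments appear to be non-functional backbone remnants. The associated publication concerns the requirement of USP28 for MYC stability, which fits use of this construct for stable USP28 depletion in human cells. The "shRNA-1" name suggests it is one of several hairpins against this gene.
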