Features (pLannotate 1.2.2; 21 found; start..end, strand, type, name):
      1..517     +  LTR            5' LTR: 5' long terminal repeat from murine embryonic stem cell virus
    581..922     +  misc_feature   MESV Ψ: packaging signal of murine embryonic stem cell virus
    989..1405    +  CDS            gag (truncated): truncated Moloney murine leukemia virus (MMLV) gag gene lacking the start codon
   1422..1448    -  misc_feature   MCS (fragment): pBluescript multiple cloning site
   1513..1727    -  promoter       H1 promoter: human H1 RNA promoter
   1738..2237    +  promoter       PGK promoter: mouse phosphoglycerate kinase 1 promoter
   2262..2861    +  CDS            PuroR: puromycin N-acetyltransferase; pac from Streptomyces alboniger; confers resistance to puromycin
   2960..2994    +  LTR            3' LTR (ΔU3) (fragment): self-inactivating 3' long terminal repeat (LTR) from Moloney murine leukemia virus
   2991..3285    +  LTR            3' LTR (ΔU3) (fragment): self-inactivating 3' long terminal repeat (LTR) from Moloney murine leukemia virus
   3447..3463    -  protein_bind   lac operator: The lac repressor binds to the lac operator to inhibit transcription in E. coli. This inhibition can be relieved by adding lactose or isopropyl-β-D-thiogalactopyranoside (IPTG). lac repressor encoded by lacI
   3471..3501    -  promoter       lac promoter: promoter for the E. coli lac operon
   3516..3537    -  protein_bind   CAP binding site: CAP binding activates transcription in the presence of cAMP. E. coli catabolite activator protein
   3550..3642    -  CDS            lacI (fragment): lac repressor; lacI; The lac repressor binds to the lac operator to inhibit transcription in E. coli. This inhibition can be relieved by adding lactose or isopropyl-β-D-thiogalactopyranoside (IPTG).
   3825..4413    -  rep_origin     ori: high-copy-number ColE1/pMB1/pBR322/pUC origin of replication
   4584..5444    -  CDS            AmpR: β-lactamase; bla; confers resistance to ampicillin, carbenicillin, and related antibiotics
   5445..5549    -  promoter       AmpR promoter: bla
   5644..5679    +  CDS            rop (fragment): Rop protein, which maintains plasmids at low copy number; rop
   5781..5880    +  misc_feature   bom (fragment): basis of mobility region from pBR322
   5886..6035    -  CDS            lacZα (fragment): LacZα fragment of β-galactosidase; lacZ fragment
   6035..6236    -  CDS            TcR (fragment): tetracycline efflux protein; tet; confers resistance to tetracycline
   6237..6335    +  CDS            env (fragment): murine leukemia virus gPr80 envelope polyprotein precursor; env; proteolytically cleaved into gp70SU and p15TM subunits
>Addgene plasmid #15663 | pRetrosuper USP28 shRNA-1 | addgene full sequence | sequence record 452252 | Addgene NGS Result
AATGAAAGACCCCACCTGTAGGTTTGGCAAGCTAGCTTAAGTAACGCCATTTTGCAAGGCATGGAAAATA
CATAACTGAGAATAGAGAAGTTCAGATCAAGGTTAGGAACAGAGAGACAGCAGAATATGGGCCAAACAGG
ATATCTGTGGTAAGCAGTTCCTGCCCCGGCTCAGGGCCAAGAACAGATGGTCCCCAGATGCGGTCCCGCC
CTCAGCAGTTTCTAGAGAACCATCAGATGTTTCCAGGGTGCCCCAAGGACCTGAAATGACCCTGTGCCTT
ATTTGAACTAACCAATCAGTTCGCTTCTCGCTTCTGTTCGCGCGCTTCTGCTCCCCGAGCTCAATAAAAG
AGCCCACAACCCCTCACTCGGCGCGCCAGTCCTCCGATAGACTGCGTCGCCCGGGTACCCGTATTCCCAA
TAAAGCCTCTTGCTGTTTGCATCCGAATCGTGGACTCGCTGATCCTTGGGAGGGTCTCCTCAGATTGATT
GACTGCCCACCTCGGGGGTCTTTCATTTGGAGGTTCCACCGAGATTTGGAGACCCCTGCCCAGGGACCAC
CGACCCCCCCGCCGGGAGGTAAGCTGGCCAGCGGTCGTTTCGTGTCTGTCTCTGTCTTTGTGCGTGTTTG
TGCCGGCATCTAATGTTTGCGCCTGCGTCTGTACTAGTTAGCTAACTAGCTCTGTATCTGGCGGACCCGT
GGTGGAACTGACGAGTTCTGAACACCCGGCCGCAACCCTGGGAGACGTCCCAGGGACTTTGGGGGCCGTT
TTTGTGGCCCGACCTGAGGAAGGGAGTCGATGTGGAATCCGACCCCGTCAGGATATGTGGTTCTGGTAGG
AGACGAGAACCTAAAACAGTTCCCGCCTCCGTCTGAATTTTTGCTTTCGGTTTGGAACCGAAGCCGCGCG
TCTTGTCTGCTGCAGCGCTGCAGCATCGTTCTGTGTTGTCTCTGTCTGACTGTGTTTCTGTATTTGTCTG
AAAATTAGGGCCAGACTGTTACCACTCCCTTAAGTTTGACCTTAGGTCACTGGAAAGATGTCGAGCGGAT
CGCTCACAACCAGTCGGTAGATGTCAAGAAGAGACGTTGGGTTACCTTCTGCTCTGCAGAATGGCCAACC
TTTAACGTCGGATGGCCGCGAGACGGCACCTTTAACCGAGACCTCATCACCCAGGTTAAGATCAAGGTCT
TTTCACCTGGCCCGCATGGACACCCAGACCAGGTCCCCTACATCGTGACCTGGGAAGCCTTGGCTTTTGA
CCCCCCTCCCTGGGTCAAGCCCTTTGTACACCCTAAGCCTCCGCCTCCTCTTCCTCCATCCGCCCCGTCT
CTCCCCCTTGAACCTCCTCGTTCGACCCCGCCTCGATCCTCCCTTTATCCAGCCCTCACTCCTTCTCTAG
GCGCCGGAATTAGATCGATCTCTCGAGGTCGACGGTATCGATAAGCTTTTCCAAAAAGGAGTGAGATTGA
ACAAGATCTCTTGAATCTTGTTCAATCTCACTCCGGGGATCTGTGGTCTCATACAGAACTTATAAGATTC
CCAAATCCAAAGACATTTCACGTTTATGGTGATTTCCCAGAACACATAGCGACATGCAAATATTGCAGGG
CGCCACTCCCCTGTCCCTCACAGCCATCTTCCTGCCAGGGCGCACGCGCGCTGGGTGTTCCCGCCTAGTG
ACACTGGGCCCGCGATTCCTTGGAGCGGGTTGATGACGTCAGCGTTCGAATTCTACCGGGTAGGGGAGGC
GCTTTTCCCAAGGCAGTCTGGAGCATGCGCTTTAGCAGCCCCGCTGGGCACTTGGCGCTACACAAGTGGC
CTCTGGCCTCGCACACATTCCACATCCACCGGTAGGCGCCAACCGGCTCCGTTCTTTGGTGGCCCCTTCG
CGCCACCTTCTACTCCTCCCCTAGTCAGGAAGTTCCCCCCCGCCCCGCAGCTCGCGTCGTGCAGGACGTG
ACAAATGGAAGTAGCACGTCTCACTAGTCTCGTGCAGATGGACAGCACCGCTGAGCAATGGAAGCGGGTA
GGCCTTTGGGGCAGCGGCCAATAGCAGCTTTGCTCCTTCGCTTTCTGGGCTCAGAGGCTGGGAAGGGGTG
GGTCCGGGGGCGGGCTCAGGGGCGGGCTCAGGGGCGGGGCGGGCGCCCGAAGGTCCTCCGGAGGCCCGGC
ATTCTGCACGCTTCAAAAGCGCACGTCTGCCGCGCTGTTCTCCTCTTCCTCATCTCCGGGCCTTTCGACC
TGCAGCCCAAGCTAGCTTACCATGACCGAGTACAAGCCCACGGTGCGCCTCGCCACCCGCGACGACGTCC
CCAGGGCCGTACGCACCCTCGCCGCCGCGTTCGCCGACTACCCCGCCACGCGCCACACCGTCGATCCGGA
CCGCCACATCGAGCGGGTCACCGAGCTGCAAGAACTCTTCCTCACGCGCGTCGGGCTCGACATCGGCAAG
GTGTGGGTCGCGGACGACGGCGCCGCGGTGGCGGTCTGGACCACGCCGGAGAGCGTCGAAGCGGGGGCGG
TGTTCGCCGAGATCGGCCCGCGCATGGCCGAGTTGAGCGGTTCCCGGCTGGCCGCGCAGCAACAGATGGA
AGGCCTCCTGGCGCCGCACCGGCCCAAGGAGCCCGCGTGGTTCCTGGCCACCGTCGGCGTCTCGCCCGAC
CACCAGGGCAAGGGTCTGGGCAGCGCCGTCGTGCTCCCCGGAGTGGAGGCGGCCGAGCGCGCCGGGGTGC
CCGCCTTCCTGGAGACCTCCGCGCCCCGCAACCTCCCCTTCTACGAGCGGCTCGGCTTCACCGTCACCGC
CGACGTCGAGGTGCCCGAAGGACCGCGCACCTGGTGCATGACCCGCAAGCCCGGTGCCTGACGCCCGCCC
CACGACCCGCAGCGCCCGACCGAAAGGAGCGCACGACCCCATGCATCGATAAAATAAAAGATTTTATTTA
GTCTCCAGAAAAAGGGGGGAATGAAAGACCCCACCTGTAGGTTTGGCAAGCTAGAGAACCATCAGATGTT
TCCAGGGTGCCCCAAGGACCTGAAATGACCCTGTGCCTTATTTGAACTAACCAATCAGTTCGCTTCTCGC
TTCTGTTCGCGCGCTTCTGCTCCCCGAGCTCAATAAAAGAGCCCACAACCCCTCACTCGGCGCGCCAGTC
CTCCGATAGACTGCGTCGCCCGGGTACCCGTGTATCCAATAAACCCTCTTGCAGTTGCATCCGACTTGTG
GTCTCGCTGTTCCTTGGGAGGGTCTCCTCTGAGTGATTGACTACCCGTCAGCGGGGGTCTTTCATGGGTA
ACAGTTTCTTGAAGTTGGAGAACAACATTCTGAGGGTAGGAGTCGAATATTAAGTAATCCTGACTCAATT
AGCCACTGTTTTGAATCCACATACTCCAATACTCCTGAAATAGTTCATTATGGACAGCGCAGAAAGAGCT
GGGGAGAATTGTGAAATTGTTATCCGCTCACAATTCCACACAACATACGAGCCGGAAGCATAAAGTGTAA
AGCCTGGGGTGCCTAATGAGTGAGCTAACTCACATTAATTGCGTTGCGCTCACTGCCCGCTTTCCAGTCG
GGAAACCTGTCGTGCCAGCTGCATTAATGAATCGGCCAACGCGCGGGGAGAGGCGGTTTGCGTATTGGGC
GCTCTTCCGCTTCCTCGCTCACTGACTCGCTGCGCTCGGTCGTTCGGCTGCGGCGAGCGGTATCAGCTCA
CTCAAAGGCGGTAATACGGTTATCCACAGAATCAGGGGATAACGCAGGAAAGAACATGTGAGCAAAAGGC
CAGCAAAAGGCCAGGAACCGTAAAAAGGCCGCGTTGCTGGCGTTTTTCCATAGGCTCCGCCCCCCTGACG
AGCATCACAAAAATCGACGCTCAAGTCAGAGGTGGCGAAACCCGACAGGACTATAAAGATACCAGGCGTT
TCCCCCTGGAAGCTCCCTCGTGCGCTCTCCTGTTCCGACCCTGCCGCTTACCGGATACCTGTCCGCCTTT
CTCCCTTCGGGAAGCGTGGCGCTTTCTCATAGCTCACGCTGTAGGTATCTCAGTTCGGTGTAGGTCGTTC
GCTCCAAGCTGGGCTGTGTGCACGAACCCCCCGTTCAGCCCGACCGCTGCGCCTTATCCGGTAACTATCG
TCTTGAGTCCAACCCGGTAAGACACGACTTATCGCCACTGGCAGCAGCCACTGGTAACAGGATTAGCAGA
GCGAGGTATGTAGGCGGTGCTACAGAGTTCTTGAAGTGGTGGCCTAACTACGGCTACACTAGAAGAACAG
TATTTGGTATCTGCGCTCTGCTGAAGCCAGTTACCTTCGGAAAAAGAGTTGGTAGCTCTTGATCCGGCAA
ACAAACCACCGCTGGTAGCGGTGGTTTTTTTGTTTGCAAGCAGCAGATTACGCGCAGAAAAAAAGGATCT
CAAGAAGATCCTTTGATCTTTTCTACGGGGTCTGACGCTCAGTGGAACGAAAACTCACGTTAAGGGATTT
TGGTCATGAGATTATCAAAAAGGATCTTCACCTAGATCCTTTTAAATTAAAAATGAAGTTTTAAATCAAT
CTAAAGTATATATGAGTAAACTTGGTCTGACAGTTACCAATGCTTAATCAGTGAGGCACCTATCTCAGCG
ATCTGTCTATTTCGTTCATCCATAGTTGCCTGACTCCCCGTCGTGTAGATAACTACGATACGGGAGGGCT
TACCATCTGGCCCCAGTGCTGCAATGATACCGCGAGACCCACGCTCACCGGCTCCAGATTTATCAGCAAT
AAACCAGCCAGCCGGAAGGGCCGAGCGCAGAAGTGGTCCTGCAACTTTATCCGCCTCCATCCAGTCTATT
AATTGTTGCCGGGAAGCTAGAGTAAGTAGTTCGCCAGTTAATAGTTTGCGCAACGTTGTTGCCATTGCTA
CAGGCATCGTGGTGTCACGCTCGTCGTTTGGTATGGCTTCATTCAGCTCCGGTTCCCAACGATCAAGGCG
AGTTACATGATCCCCCATGTTGTGCAAAAAAGCGGTTAGCTCCTTCGGTCCTCCGATCGTTGTCAGAAGT
AAGTTGGCCGCAGTGTTATCACTCATGGTTATGGCAGCACTGCATAATTCTCTTACTGTCATGCCATCCG
TAAGATGCTTTTCTGTGACTGGTGAGTACTCAACCAAGTCATTCTGAGAATAGTGTATGCGGCGACCGAG
TTGCTCTTGCCCGGCGTCAATACGGGATAATACCGCGCCACATAGCAGAACTTTAAAAGTGCTCATCATT
GGAAAACGTTCTTCGGGGCGAAAACTCTCAAGGATCTTACCGCTGTTGAGATCCAGTTCGATGTAACCCA
CTCGTGCACCCAACTGATCTTCAGCATCTTTTACTTTCACCAGCGTTTCTGGGTGAGCAAAAACAGGAAG
GCAAAATGCCGCAAAAAAGGGAATAAGGGCGACACGGAAATGTTGAATACTCATACTCTTCCTTTTTCAA
TATTATTGAAGCATTTATCAGGGTTATTGTCTCATGAGCGGATACATATTTGAATGTATTTAGAAAAATA
AACAAATAGGGGTTCCGCGCACATTTCCCCGAAAAGTGCCACCTGACGTCTAAGAAACCATTATTATCAT
GACATTAACCTATAAAAATAGGCGTATCACGAGGCCCTTTCGTCTCGCGCGTTTCGGTGATGACGGTGAA
AACCTCTGACACATGCAGCTCCCGGAGACGGTCACAGCTTGTCTGTAAGCGGATGCCGGGAGCAGACAAG
CCCGTCAGGGCGCGTCAGCGGGTGTTGGCGGGTGTCGGGGCTGGCTTAACTATGCGGCATCAGAGCAGAT
TGTACTGAGAGTGCACCATATGCGGTGTGAAATACCGCACAGATGCGTAAGGAGAAAATACCGCATCAGG
CGCCATTCGCCATTCAGGCTGCGCAACTGTTGGGAAGGGCGATCGGTGCGGGCCTCTTCGCTATTACGCC
AGCTGGCGAAAGGGGGATGTGCTGCAAGGCGATTAAGTTGGGTAACGCCAGGGTTTTCCCAGTCACGACG
TTGTAAAACGACGGCGCAAGGAATGGTGCATGCAAGGAGATGGCGCCCAACAGTCCCCCGGCCACGGGGC
CTGCCACCATACCCACGCCGAAACAAGCGCTCATGAGCCCGAAGTGGCGAGCCCGATCTTCCCCATCGGT
GATGTCGGCGATATAGGCGCCAGCAACCGCACCTGTGGCGCCGGTGATGCCGGCCACGATGCGTCCGGCG
TAGAGGCGATTAGTCCAATTTGTTAAAGACAGGATATCAGTGGTCCAGGCTCTAGTTTTGACTCAACAAT
ATCACCAGCTGAAGCCTATAGAGTACGAGCCATAGATAAAATAAAAGATTTTATTTAGTCTCCAGAAAAA
GGGGGG
