>Addgene plasmid #15663 | pRetrosuper USP28 shRNA-1 | addgene partial sequence | sequence record 22200 | H1 5'-tcgctatgtgttctgggaaa-3'
TCTGTATGAGACACAGATCCCCGGAGTGAGATTGAACAAGATTCAAGAGATCTTGTTCAATCTCACTCCT
TTTTGGAAAAGCTTATCGATACCGTCGACCTCGAGAGATCGATCTAATTCCGGCGCCTAGAGAAGGAGTG
AGGGCTGGATAAAGGGAGGATCGAGGCGGGGTCGAACGAGGAGGTTCAAGGGGGAGAGACGGGGCGGATG
GAGGAAGAGGAGGCGGAGGCTTAGGGTGTACAAAGGGCTTGACCCAGGGAGGGGGGTCAAAAGCCAAGGC
TTCCCAGGTCACGATGTAGGGGACCTGGTCTGGGTGTCCATGCGGGCCAGGTGAAAAGACCTTGATCTTA
ACCTGGGTGATGAGGTCTCGGTTAAAGGTGCCGTCTCGCGGCCATCCGACGTTAAAGGTTGGCCATTCTG
CAGAGCAGAAGGTAACCCAACGTCTCTTCTTGACATCTACCGACTGGTTGTGAGCGATCCGCTCGACATC
TTTCCAGTGACCTAAGGTCAAACTTAAGGGAGTGGTAACAGTCTGGCCCTAATTTTCAGACAAATACAGA
AACACAGTCAGACAGAGACAACACAGAACGATGCTGCAGCGCTGCAGCAGACAAGACGCGCGGCTTCGGT
TCCAAACCGAAAGCAAAAATTCAGACGGAGGCGGGAACTGTTTTAGGTTCTCGTCTCCTACCAGAACCAC
ATATCCTGACGGGGTCGGATTCCACATCGACTCCCTTCCTCAGGTCGGGCCACAAAAACGGCCCCCAAAG
TCCCTGGGACGTCTC
